Addgene plasmid #133981: pcDNA3-Flag-RNF168 delta MIU1/MIU2
Purpose: mammalian expression vector of Flag tagged RNF168 where both motifs interacting with ubiquitin have been deleted
Depositing lab: Daniel Durocher. Depositing organization: Sinai Health System. Publication: The RIDDLE syndrome protein mediates a ubiquitin-dependent signaling cascade at sites of DNA damage. Stewart GS, Panier S, Townsend K, Al-Hakim AK, Kolas NK, Miller ES, Nakada S, Ylanko J, Olivarius S, Mendez M, Oldreive C, Wildenhain J, Tagliaferro A, Pelletier L, Taubenheim N, Durandy A, Byrd PJ, Stankovic T, Taylor AM, Durocher D. Cell. 2009 Feb 6;136(3):420-34. doi: 10.1016/j.cell.2008.12.042. PubMed 19203578.
Backbone
  Vector backbone: pcDNA3
  Backbone manufacturer: Invitrogen
  Backbone size w/o insert (bp): 8484
  Total vector size (bp): 10053
  Vector type: Mammalian Expression
Growth in bacteria
  Bacterial resistance: Ampicillin, 100 μg/mL
  Growth temperature: 37°C
  Growth strain: DH5alpha
  Copy number: High Copy
Gene/Insert
  Gene/Insert name: RNF168
  Species: H. sapiens (human)
  Insert size (bp): 1569
  Mutation: deletion of MIU1 and MIU2
  Entrez Gene: RNF168 (a.k.a. RIDL, hRNF168)
  Promoter: CMV
  Tag / fusion protein: Flag (N terminal on insert)
  Cloning method: Restriction Enzyme; 5′ cloning site AscI (not destroyed); 3′ cloning site XbaI (not destroyed)
  Sequencing primers: 5′ CMV-F; 3′ BGH-rev
Terms and licenses: Academic/Nonprofit Terms; Industry Terms
How to cite: pcDNA3-Flag-RNF168 delta MIU1/MIU2 was a gift from Daniel Durocher (Addgene plasmid # 133981 ; http://n2t.net/addgene:133981 ; RRID:Addgene_133981)
