[The description below was written by a language model from this plasmid's Addgene catalogue record and pLannotate feature annotations shown in this document.]
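Description:
pcDNA3-Flag-RNF168 delta MIU1/MIU2 is a mammalian expression plasmid built on the pcDNA3 backbone. It carries a human RNF168 coding sequence from which both motifs interacting with ubiquitin (MIU1 and MIU2) have been deleted. The roughly 1.6 kb insert sits between AscI and XbaI sites and is preceded by an N-terminal Flag epitope; the annotation detects this only as a short fragment matching 3xFLAG, consistent with a single tag. Transcription is driven by the CMV immediate-early enhancer/promoter and terminated by the bovine growth hormone polyadenylation signal. T7 and SP6 phage promoters flank the cloning region. A separate SV40 early promoter–neo–SV40 poly(A) cassette allows G418 selection of stably transfected mammalian cells. In E. coli the plasmid is maintained at high copy by a ColE1/pUC-type origin and selected with ampicillin through the bla gene. An f1 origin is also present.

RNF168 is an E3 ubiquitin ligase that is recruited to DNA double-strand breaks by binding ubiquitinated histones H2A/H2AX, where it amplifies RNF8-dependent ubiquitination. Removing both MIUs gives a ubiquitin-binding-deficient mutant, suited to comparison with the wild-type protein when testing how these motifs contribute to its recruitment and to downstream damage signalling, with the Flag tag available for detection or immunoprecipitation.

The two sequence records disagree in length. The depositor's sequence and the catalogue total are 10,053 bp, and that record shows a second copy of the partial neo/SV40 poly(A)/lac/ori/AmpR segment. The repository's sequencing result is 6,983 nt and contains each backbone element only once. The expression cassette is annotated identically in both.
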