Features (pLannotate 1.2.2; 32 found; start..end, strand, type, name):
     36..80      -  misc_feature   bom (fragment): basis of mobility region from pBR322
    235..614     +  enhancer       CMV enhancer: human cytomegalovirus immediate early enhancer
    615..818     +  promoter       CMV promoter: human cytomegalovirus (CMV) immediate early promoter
    814..847     +  LTR            5' LTR (truncated) (fragment): truncated 5' long terminal repeat (LTR) from HIV-1
    863..881     +  promoter       T7 promoter: promoter for bacteriophage T7 RNA polymerase
    903..927     +  CDS            3xFLAG (fragment): three tandem FLAG® epitope tags
    952..2520    +  CDS            RNF168 (fragment): RN168_HUMAN - Experimental evidence at protein level: Swiss-Prot protein existence level 1. E3 ubiquitin-protein ligase required for accumulation of repair proteins to sites of DNA damage. Acts with UBE2N/UBC13 to amplify the RNF8-dependent histone ubiquitination. Recruited to sites of DNA damage at double-strand breaks (DSBs) by binding to ubiquitinated histone H2A and H2AX and amplifies the RNF8-dependent H2A ubiquitination, promoting the formation of 'Lys-63'-linked ubiquitin conjugates. This leads to concentrate ubiquitinated histones H2A and H2AX at DNA lesions to the threshold required f
   2536..2554    -  promoter       SP6 promoter: promoter for bacteriophage SP6 RNA polymerase
   2580..2804    +  polyA_signal   bGH poly(A) signal: bovine growth hormone polyadenylation signal
   2808..2829    +  promoter       SV40 promoter (fragment): SV40 enhancer and early promoter
   2850..3208    +  rep_origin     f1 ori (sequence partly withheld): f1 bacteriophage origin of replication; arrow indicates direction of (+) strand synthesis
   3292..3622    +  promoter       SV40 promoter: SV40 enhancer and early promoter
   3689..4480    +  CDS            neo: KKA2_KLEPN - Also known as kan, nptII. Experimental evidence at protein level: Swiss-Prot protein existence level 1. Resistance to kanamycin, neomycin, paromomycin, ribostamycin, butirosin and gentamicin B. From Klebsiella pneumoniae.
   4504..4662    +  CDS            ble (fragment): BLE_KLEPN - Experimental evidence at protein level: Swiss-Prot protein existence level 1. Binding protein with a strong affinity to the bleomycin family of antibiotics. Binds to CL990; an antimitotic-antibiotic compound. From Klebsiella pneumoniae.
   4657..4778    +  polyA_signal   SV40 poly(A) signal: SV40 polyadenylation signal
   4851..4867    -  protein_bind   lac operator: The lac repressor binds to the lac operator to inhibit transcription in E. coli. This inhibition can be relieved by adding lactose or isopropyl-β-D-thiogalactopyranoside (IPTG). lac repressor encoded by lacI
   4875..4905    -  promoter       lac promoter: promoter for the E. coli lac operon
   4920..4941    -  protein_bind   CAP binding site: CAP binding activates transcription in the presence of cAMP. E. coli catabolite activator protein
   4954..5046    -  CDS            lacI (fragment): lac repressor; lacI; The lac repressor binds to the lac operator to inhibit transcription in E. coli. This inhibition can be relieved by adding lactose or isopropyl-β-D-thiogalactopyranoside (IPTG).
   5229..5817    -  rep_origin     ori: high-copy-number ColE1/pMB1/pBR322/pUC origin of replication
   5988..6848    -  CDS            AmpR: β-lactamase; bla; confers resistance to ampicillin, carbenicillin, and related antibiotics
   6849..6953    -  promoter       AmpR promoter: bla
   6984..7552    +  CDS            NeoR/KanR (fragment): aminoglycoside phosphotransferase from Tn5; aph(3')-II (or nptII); confers resistance to neomycin, kanamycin, and G418 (Geneticin®)
   7573..7731    +  CDS            ble (fragment): BLE_KLEPN - Experimental evidence at protein level: Swiss-Prot protein existence level 1. Binding protein with a strong affinity to the bleomycin family of antibiotics. Binds to CL990; an antimitotic-antibiotic compound. From Klebsiella pneumoniae.
   7726..7847    +  polyA_signal   SV40 poly(A) signal: SV40 polyadenylation signal
   7920..7936    -  protein_bind   lac operator: The lac repressor binds to the lac operator to inhibit transcription in E. coli. This inhibition can be relieved by adding lactose or isopropyl-β-D-thiogalactopyranoside (IPTG). lac repressor encoded by lacI
   7944..7974    -  promoter       lac promoter: promoter for the E. coli lac operon
   7989..8010    -  protein_bind   CAP binding site: CAP binding activates transcription in the presence of cAMP. E. coli catabolite activator protein
   8023..8115    -  CDS            lacI (fragment): lac repressor; lacI; The lac repressor binds to the lac operator to inhibit transcription in E. coli. This inhibition can be relieved by adding lactose or isopropyl-β-D-thiogalactopyranoside (IPTG).
   8298..8886    -  rep_origin     ori: high-copy-number ColE1/pMB1/pBR322/pUC origin of replication
   9057..9917    -  CDS            AmpR: β-lactamase; bla; confers resistance to ampicillin, carbenicillin, and related antibiotics
   9918..10022   -  promoter       AmpR promoter: bla
>Addgene plasmid #133981 | pcDNA3-Flag-RNF168 delta MIU1/MIU2 | depositor full sequence | sequence record 257776 | pcDNA3-Flag-RNF168 delta MIU1/MIU2 sequence 10053 bps
GACGGATCGGGAGATCTCCCGATCCCCTATGGTCGACTCTCAGTACAATCTGCTCTGATGCCGCATAGTT
AAGCCAGTATCTGCTCCCTGCTTGTGTGTTGGAGGTCGCTGAGTAGTGCGCGAGCAAAATTTAAGCTACA
ACAAGGCAAGGCTTGACCGACAATTGCATGAAGAATCTGCTTAGGGTTAGGCGTTTTGCGCTGCTTCGCG
ATGTACGGGCCAGATATACGCGTTGACATTGATTATTGACTAGTTATTAATAGTAATCAATTACGGGGTC
ATTAGTTCATAGCCCATATATGGAGTTCCGCGTTACATAACTTACGGTAAATGGCCCGCCTGGCTGACCG
CCCAACGACCCCCGCCCATTGACGTCAATAATGACGTATGTTCCCATAGTAACGCCAATAGGGACTTTCC
ATTGACGTCAATGGGTGGACTATTTACGGTAAACTGCCCACTTGGCAGTACATCAAGTGTATCATATGCC
AAGTACGCCCCCTATTGACGTCAATGACGGTAAATGGCCCGCCTGGCATTATGCCCAGTACATGACCTTA
TGGGACTTTCCTACTTGGCAGTACATCTACGTATTAGTCATCGCTATTACCATGGTGATGCGGTTTTGGC
AGTACATCAATGGGCGTGGATAGCGGTTTGACTCACGGGGATTTCCAAGTCTCCACCCCATTGACGTCAA
TGGGAGTTTGTTTTGGCACCAAAATCAACGGGACTTTCCAAAATGTCGTAACAACTCCGCCCCATTGACG
CAAATGGGCGGTAGGCGTGTACGGTGGGAGGTCTATATAAGCAGAGCTCTCTGGCTAACTAGAGAACCCA
CTGCTTACTGGCTTATCGAAATTAATACGACTCACTATAGGGAGACCCAAGCTTGGTACCATGGACTACA
AAGACGATGACGATAAAGCCGCCAGTTTAAACGGCGCGCCTATGGCTCTACCCAAAGACGCCATCCCCTC
GCTGTCCGAGTGCCAGTGCGGGATCTGCATGGAAATCCTCGTGGAGCCCGTCACCCTCCCGTGTAACCAC
ACGCTGTGTAAACCGTGCTTCCAGTCGACCGTCGAAAAGGCGAGTTTATGCTGTCCCTTCTGTCGCCGCC
GGGTATCGTCGTGGACTCGGTACCATACCCGAAGAAATTCTCTCGTCAACGTGGAACTGTGGACGATAAT
TCAAAAACACTATCCCAGGGAGTGCAAGCTTAGAGCGTCTGGCCAAGAATCAGAGGAAGTGGCTGATGAC
TATCAGCCAGTTCGTCTGCTCAGTAAACCTGGGGAACTGAGAAGAGAATATGAAGAGGAAATAAGCAAGG
TGGCGGCAGAGCGACGGGCCAGCGAGGAAGAAGAAAACAAAGCCAGTGAAGAATACATACAGAGGTTGTT
GGCAGAGGAGGAAGAAGAGGAAAAAAGACAGGCAGAAAAAAGGCGAAGAGCGGGAAGTATCTCGGCTTCT
CCCTTGAATTCCAGAAAATCTGATCCAGTTACACCCAAGTCTGAAAAGAAAAGTAAGAACAAACAAAGAA
ACACTGGAGATATTCAGAAGTATTTGACACCGAAATCTCAGTTTGGGTCAGCCTCACACTCTGAAGCTGT
ACAAGAAGTCAGGAAAGACTCCGTATCTAAGGACATTGACAGTAGTGATAGGAAAAGCCCAACAGGGCAA
GACACAGAAATAGAAGATATGCCGACACTTTCTCCACAGATATCCCTTGGAGTTGGAGAACAAGGTGCAG
ATTCTTCAATAGAGTCCCCTATGCCATGGTTATGTGCCTGTGGTGCCGAATGGTACCATGAAGGAAACGT
CAAAACAAGACCAAGCAATCATGGGAAAGAGTTATGTGTCTTAAGTCACGAGCGACCTAAAACCAGAGTT
CCCTACTCGAAAGAAACTGCAGTTATGCCTTGTGGCAGAACAGAAAGTGGGTGCGCCCCCACATCAGGGG
TGACACAGACAAATGGAAACAACACAGGTGAGACAGAAAATGAAGAGTCGTGCCTACTGATCAGTAAGGA
GATTTCCAAAAGAAAAAACCAAGAATCTTCCTTTGAAGCAGTCAAGGATCCATGCTTTTCTGCAAAAAGA
AGAAAAGTGTCCCCCGAATCTTCCCCAGATCAAGAGGAAACAGAAATAAACTTTACCCAAAAACTGATAG
ATTTGGAGCATCTACTGTTTGAGGTGCCAAACCGGCAAAAAGGATCCCCAGATGAGTATCACTTACGCGC
TACATCCTCCCCTCCAGACAAAGTGCTAAATGGACAGAGGAAGAATCCCAAAGATGGGAACTTCAAAAGG
CAAACTCACACAAAGCATCCAACACCAGAGAGAGGCTCAAGGGACAAAAATAGGCAAGTGTCTTTAAAGA
TGCAGTTGAAGCAGTCAGTTAATAGAAGAAAGATGCCAAATTCTACTAGAGATCACTGTAAGGTATCCAA
AAGTGCTCACTCCCTACAGCCTAGCATTTCACAGAAAAGTGTTTTTCAGATGTTTCAGAGATGCACAAAG
TCTAGAGGGCCCTATTCTATAGTGTCACCTAAATGCTAGAGCTCGCTGATCAGCCTCGACTGTGCCTTCT
AGTTGCCAGCCATCTGTTGTTTGCCCCTCCCCCGTGCCTTCCTTGACCCTGGAAGGTGCCACTCCCACTG
TCCTTTCCTAATAAAATGAGGAAATTGCATCGCATTGTCTGAGTAGGTGTCATTCTATTCTGGGGGGTGG
GGTGGGGCAGGACAGCAAGGGGGAGGATTGGGAAGACAATAGCAGGCATGCTGGGGATGCGGTGGGCTCT
ATGGCTTCTGAGGCGGAAAGAACCAGCTGGGGCTCTAGGGGGTATCCCC
[124 nt withheld, positions 2850-2973]
C
[91 nt withheld, positions 2975-3065]
A
[49 nt withheld, positions 3067-3115]
CCTTTGACGTTGGAGTCCACGTTCTTT
[37 nt withheld, positions 3143-3179]
ACCCTATCTCGGTCTATTCTTTTGATTTATAAGGGATTTTGGGGATTTCGGCCTATTGGTTAAAAAATGA
GCTGATTTAACAAAAATTTAACGCGAATTAATTCTGTGGAATGTGTGTCAGTTAGGGTGTGGAAAGTCCC
CAGGCTCCCCAGGCAGGCAGAAGTATGCAAAGCATGCATCTCAATTAGTCAGCAACCAGGTGTGGAAAGT
CCCCAGGCTCCCCAGCAGGCAGAAGTATGCAAAGCATGCATCTCAATTAGTCAGCAACCATAGTCCCGCC
CCTAACTCCGCCCATCCCGCCCCTAACTCCGCCCAGTTCCGCCCATTCTCCGCCCCATGGCTGACTAATT
TTTTTTATTTATGCAGAGGCCGAGGCCGCCTCTGCCTCTGAGCTATTCCAGAAGTAGTGAGGAGGCTTTT
TTGGAGGCCTAGGCTTTTGCAAAAAGCTCCCGGGAGCTTGTATATCCATTTTCGGATCTGATCAAGAGAC
AGGATGAGGATCGTTTCGCATGATTGAACAAGATGGATTGCACGCAGGTTCTCCGGCCGCTTGGGTGGAG
AGGCTATTCGGCTATGACTGGGCACAACAGACAATCGGCTGCTCTGATGCCGCCGTGTTCCGGCTGTCAG
CGCAGGGGCGCCCGGTTCTTTTTGTCAAGACCGACCTGTCCGGTGCCCTGAATGAACTGCAGGACGAGGC
AGCGCGGCTATCGTGGCTGGCCACGACGGGCGTTCCTTGCGCAGCTGTGCTCGACGTTGTCACTGAAGCG
GGAAGGGACTGGCTGCTATTGGGCGAAGTGCCGGGGCAGGATCTCCTGTCATCTCACCTTGCTCCTGCCG
AGAAAGTATCCATCATGGCTGATGCAATGCGGCGGCTGCATACGCTTGATCCGGCTACCTGCCCATTCGA
CCACCAAGCGAAACATCGCATCGAGCGAGCACGTACTCGGATGGAAGCCGGTCTTGTCGATCAGGATGAT
CTGGACGAAGAGCATCAGGGGCTCGCGCCAGCCGAACTGTTCGCCAGGCTCAAGGCGCGCATGCCCGACG
GCGAGGATCTCGTCGTGACCCATGGCGATGCCTGCTTGCCGAATATCATGGTGGAAAATGGCCGCTTTTC
TGGATTCATCGACTGTGGCCGGCTGGGTGTGGCGGACCGCTATCAGGACATAGCGTTGGCTACCCGTGAT
ATTGCTGAAGAGCTTGGCGGCGAATGGGCTGACCGCTTCCTCGTGCTTTACGGTATCGCCGCTCCCGATT
CGCAGCGCATCGCCTTCTATCGCCTTCTTGACGAGTTCTTCTGAGCGGGACTCTGGGGTTCGAAATGACC
GACCAAGCGACGCCCAACCTGCCATCACGAGATTTCGATTCCACCGCCGCCTTCTATGAAAGGTTGGGCT
TCGGAATCGTTTTCCGGGACGCCGGCTGGATGATCCTCCAGCGCGGGGATCTCATGCTGGAGTTCTTCGC
CCACCCCAACTTGTTTATTGCAGCTTATAATGGTTACAAATAAAGCAATAGCATCACAAATTTCACAAAT
AAAGCATTTTTTTCACTGCATTCTAGTTGTGGTTTGTCCAAACTCATCAATGTATCTTATCATGTCTGTA
TACCGTCGACCTCTAGCTAGAGCTTGGCGTAATCATGGTCATAGCTGTTTCCTGTGTGAAATTGTTATCC
GCTCACAATTCCACACAACATACGAGCCGGAAGCATAAAGTGTAAAGCCTGGGGTGCCTAATGAGTGAGC
TAACTCACATTAATTGCGTTGCGCTCACTGCCCGCTTTCCAGTCGGGAAACCTGTCGTGCCAGCTGCATT
AATGAATCGGCCAACGCGCGGGGAGAGGCGGTTTGCGTATTGGGCGCTCTTCCGCTTCCTCGCTCACTGA
CTCGCTGCGCTCGGTCGTTCGGCTGCGGCGAGCGGTATCAGCTCACTCAAAGGCGGTAATACGGTTATCC
ACAGAATCAGGGGATAACGCAGGAAAGAACATGTGAGCAAAAGGCCAGCAAAAGGCCAGGAACCGTAAAA
AGGCCGCGTTGCTGGCGTTTTTCCATAGGCTCCGCCCCCCTGACGAGCATCACAAAAATCGACGCTCAAG
TCAGAGGTGGCGAAACCCGACAGGACTATAAAGATACCAGGCGTTTCCCCCTGGAAGCTCCCTCGTGCGC
TCTCCTGTTCCGACCCTGCCGCTTACCGGATACCTGTCCGCCTTTCTCCCTTCGGGAAGCGTGGCGCTTT
CTCAATGCTCACGCTGTAGGTATCTCAGTTCGGTGTAGGTCGTTCGCTCCAAGCTGGGCTGTGTGCACGA
ACCCCCCGTTCAGCCCGACCGCTGCGCCTTATCCGGTAACTATCGTCTTGAGTCCAACCCGGTAAGACAC
GACTTATCGCCACTGGCAGCAGCCACTGGTAACAGGATTAGCAGAGCGAGGTATGTAGGCGGTGCTACAG
AGTTCTTGAAGTGGTGGCCTAACTACGGCTACACTAGAAGGACAGTATTTGGTATCTGCGCTCTGCTGAA
GCCAGTTACCTTCGGAAAAAGAGTTGGTAGCTCTTGATCCGGCAAACAAACCACCGCTGGTAGCGGTGGT
TTTTTTGTTTGCAAGCAGCAGATTACGCGCAGAAAAAAAGGATCTCAAGAAGATCCTTTGATCTTTTCTA
CGGGGTCTGACGCTCAGTGGAACGAAAACTCACGTTAAGGGATTTTGGTCATGAGATTATCAAAAAGGAT
CTTCACCTAGATCCTTTTAAATTAAAAATGAAGTTTTAAATCAATCTAAAGTATATATGAGTAAACTTGG
TCTGACAGTTACCAATGCTTAATCAGTGAGGCACCTATCTCAGCGATCTGTCTATTTCGTTCATCCATAG
TTGCCTGACTCCCCGTCGTGTAGATAACTACGATACGGGAGGGCTTACCATCTGGCCCCAGTGCTGCAAT
GATACCGCGAGACCCACGCTCACCGGCTCCAGATTTATCAGCAATAAACCAGCCAGCCGGAAGGGCCGAG
CGCAGAAGTGGTCCTGCAACTTTATCCGCCTCCATCCAGTCTATTAATTGTTGCCGGGAAGCTAGAGTAA
GTAGTTCGCCAGTTAATAGTTTGCGCAACGTTGTTGCCATTGCTACAGGCATCGTGGTGTCACGCTCGTC
GTTTGGTATGGCTTCATTCAGCTCCGGTTCCCAACGATCAAGGCGAGTTACATGATCCCCCATGTTGTGC
AAAAAAGCGGTTAGCTCCTTCGGTCCTCCGATCGTTGTCAGAAGTAAGTTGGCCGCAGTGTTATCACTCA
TGGTTATGGCAGCACTGCATAATTCTCTTACTGTCATGCCATCCGTAAGATGCTTTTCTGTGACTGGTGA
GTACTCAACCAAGTCATTCTGAGAATAGTGTATGCGGCGACCGAGTTGCTCTTGCCCGGCGTCAATACGG
GATAATACCGCGCCACATAGCAGAACTTTAAAAGTGCTCATCATTGGAAAACGTTCTTCGGGGCGAAAAC
TCTCAAGGATCTTACCGCTGTTGAGATCCAGTTCGATGTAACCCACTCGTGCACCCAACTGATCTTCAGC
ATCTTTTACTTTCACCAGCGTTTCTGGGTGAGCAAAAACAGGAAGGCAAAATGCCGCAAAAAAGGGAATA
AGGGCGACACGGAAATGTTGAATACTCATACTCTTCCTTTTTCAATATTATTGAAGCATTTATCAGGGTT
ATTGTCTCATGAGCGGATACATATTTGAATGTATTTAGAAAAATAAACAAATAGGGGTTCCGCGCACATT
TCCCCGAAAAGTGCCACCTGACGTCTTGCGCAGCTGTGCTCGACGTTGTCACTGAAGCGGGAAGGGACTG
GCTGCTATTGGGCGAAGTGCCGGGGCAGGATCTCCTGTCATCTCACCTTGCTCCTGCCGAGAAAGTATCC
ATCATGGCTGATGCAATGCGGCGGCTGCATACGCTTGATCCGGCTACCTGCCCATTCGACCACCAAGCGA
AACATCGCATCGAGCGAGCACGTACTCGGATGGAAGCCGGTCTTGTCGATCAGGATGATCTGGACGAAGA
GCATCAGGGGCTCGCGCCAGCCGAACTGTTCGCCAGGCTCAAGGCGCGCATGCCCGACGGCGAGGATCTC
GTCGTGACCCATGGCGATGCCTGCTTGCCGAATATCATGGTGGAAAATGGCCGCTTTTCTGGATTCATCG
ACTGTGGCCGGCTGGGTGTGGCGGACCGCTATCAGGACATAGCGTTGGCTACCCGTGATATTGCTGAAGA
GCTTGGCGGCGAATGGGCTGACCGCTTCCTCGTGCTTTACGGTATCGCCGCTCCCGATTCGCAGCGCATC
GCCTTCTATCGCCTTCTTGACGAGTTCTTCTGAGCGGGACTCTGGGGTTCGAAATGACCGACCAAGCGAC
GCCCAACCTGCCATCACGAGATTTCGATTCCACCGCCGCCTTCTATGAAAGGTTGGGCTTCGGAATCGTT
TTCCGGGACGCCGGCTGGATGATCCTCCAGCGCGGGGATCTCATGCTGGAGTTCTTCGCCCACCCCAACT
TGTTTATTGCAGCTTATAATGGTTACAAATAAAGCAATAGCATCACAAATTTCACAAATAAAGCATTTTT
TTCACTGCATTCTAGTTGTGGTTTGTCCAAACTCATCAATGTATCTTATCATGTCTGTATACCGTCGACC
TCTAGCTAGAGCTTGGCGTAATCATGGTCATAGCTGTTTCCTGTGTGAAATTGTTATCCGCTCACAATTC
CACACAACATACGAGCCGGAAGCATAAAGTGTAAAGCCTGGGGTGCCTAATGAGTGAGCTAACTCACATT
AATTGCGTTGCGCTCACTGCCCGCTTTCCAGTCGGGAAACCTGTCGTGCCAGCTGCATTAATGAATCGGC
CAACGCGCGGGGAGAGGCGGTTTGCGTATTGGGCGCTCTTCCGCTTCCTCGCTCACTGACTCGCTGCGCT
CGGTCGTTCGGCTGCGGCGAGCGGTATCAGCTCACTCAAAGGCGGTAATACGGTTATCCACAGAATCAGG
GGATAACGCAGGAAAGAACATGTGAGCAAAAGGCCAGCAAAAGGCCAGGAACCGTAAAAAGGCCGCGTTG
CTGGCGTTTTTCCATAGGCTCCGCCCCCCTGACGAGCATCACAAAAATCGACGCTCAAGTCAGAGGTGGC
GAAACCCGACAGGACTATAAAGATACCAGGCGTTTCCCCCTGGAAGCTCCCTCGTGCGCTCTCCTGTTCC
GACCCTGCCGCTTACCGGATACCTGTCCGCCTTTCTCCCTTCGGGAAGCGTGGCGCTTTCTCAATGCTCA
CGCTGTAGGTATCTCAGTTCGGTGTAGGTCGTTCGCTCCAAGCTGGGCTGTGTGCACGAACCCCCCGTTC
AGCCCGACCGCTGCGCCTTATCCGGTAACTATCGTCTTGAGTCCAACCCGGTAAGACACGACTTATCGCC
ACTGGCAGCAGCCACTGGTAACAGGATTAGCAGAGCGAGGTATGTAGGCGGTGCTACAGAGTTCTTGAAG
TGGTGGCCTAACTACGGCTACACTAGAAGGACAGTATTTGGTATCTGCGCTCTGCTGAAGCCAGTTACCT
TCGGAAAAAGAGTTGGTAGCTCTTGATCCGGCAAACAAACCACCGCTGGTAGCGGTGGTTTTTTTGTTTG
CAAGCAGCAGATTACGCGCAGAAAAAAAGGATCTCAAGAAGATCCTTTGATCTTTTCTACGGGGTCTGAC
GCTCAGTGGAACGAAAACTCACGTTAAGGGATTTTGGTCATGAGATTATCAAAAAGGATCTTCACCTAGA
TCCTTTTAAATTAAAAATGAAGTTTTAAATCAATCTAAAGTATATATGAGTAAACTTGGTCTGACAGTTA
CCAATGCTTAATCAGTGAGGCACCTATCTCAGCGATCTGTCTATTTCGTTCATCCATAGTTGCCTGACTC
CCCGTCGTGTAGATAACTACGATACGGGAGGGCTTACCATCTGGCCCCAGTGCTGCAATGATACCGCGAG
ACCCACGCTCACCGGCTCCAGATTTATCAGCAATAAACCAGCCAGCCGGAAGGGCCGAGCGCAGAAGTGG
TCCTGCAACTTTATCCGCCTCCATCCAGTCTATTAATTGTTGCCGGGAAGCTAGAGTAAGTAGTTCGCCA
GTTAATAGTTTGCGCAACGTTGTTGCCATTGCTACAGGCATCGTGGTGTCACGCTCGTCGTTTGGTATGG
CTTCATTCAGCTCCGGTTCCCAACGATCAAGGCGAGTTACATGATCCCCCATGTTGTGCAAAAAAGCGGT
TAGCTCCTTCGGTCCTCCGATCGTTGTCAGAAGTAAGTTGGCCGCAGTGTTATCACTCATGGTTATGGCA
GCACTGCATAATTCTCTTACTGTCATGCCATCCGTAAGATGCTTTTCTGTGACTGGTGAGTACTCAACCA
AGTCATTCTGAGAATAGTGTATGCGGCGACCGAGTTGCTCTTGCCCGGCGTCAATACGGGATAATACCGC
GCCACATAGCAGAACTTTAAAAGTGCTCATCATTGGAAAACGTTCTTCGGGGCGAAAACTCTCAAGGATC
TTACCGCTGTTGAGATCCAGTTCGATGTAACCCACTCGTGCACCCAACTGATCTTCAGCATCTTTTACTT
TCACCAGCGTTTCTGGGTGAGCAAAAACAGGAAGGCAAAATGCCGCAAAAAAGGGAATAAGGGCGACACG
GAAATGTTGAATACTCATACTCTTCCTTTTTCAATATTATTGAAGCATTTATCAGGGTTATTGTCTCATG
AGCGGATACATATTTGAATGTATTTAGAAAAATAAACAAATAGGGGTTCCGCGCACATTTCCCCGAAAAG
TGCCACCTGACGTC
