Features (pLannotate 1.2.2; 22 found; start..end, strand, type, name):
    167..546     +  enhancer       CMV enhancer: human cytomegalovirus immediate early enhancer
    547..750     +  promoter       CMV promoter: human cytomegalovirus (CMV) immediate early promoter
    746..779     +  LTR            5' LTR (truncated) (fragment): truncated 5' long terminal repeat (LTR) from HIV-1
    795..813     +  promoter       T7 promoter: promoter for bacteriophage T7 RNA polymerase
    835..859     +  CDS            3xFLAG (fragment): three tandem FLAG® epitope tags
    884..2452    +  CDS            RNF168 (fragment): RN168_HUMAN - Experimental evidence at protein level: Swiss-Prot protein existence level 1. E3 ubiquitin-protein ligase required for accumulation of repair proteins to sites of DNA damage. Acts with UBE2N/UBC13 to amplify the RNF8-dependent histone ubiquitination. Recruited to sites of DNA damage at double-strand breaks (DSBs) by binding to ubiquitinated histone H2A and H2AX and amplifies the RNF8-dependent H2A ubiquitination, promoting the formation of 'Lys-63'-linked ubiquitin conjugates. This leads to concentrate ubiquitinated histones H2A and H2AX at DNA lesions to the threshold required f
   2468..2486    -  promoter       SP6 promoter: promoter for bacteriophage SP6 RNA polymerase
   2512..2736    +  polyA_signal   bGH poly(A) signal: bovine growth hormone polyadenylation signal
   2740..2761    +  promoter       SV40 promoter (fragment): SV40 enhancer and early promoter
   2782..3210    +  rep_origin     f1 ori (sequence partly withheld): f1 bacteriophage origin of replication; arrow indicates direction of (+) strand synthesis
   3224..3553    +  promoter       SV40 promoter: SV40 enhancer and early promoter
   3620..4411    +  CDS            neo: KKA2_KLEPN - Also known as kan, nptII. Experimental evidence at protein level: Swiss-Prot protein existence level 1. Resistance to kanamycin, neomycin, paromomycin, ribostamycin, butirosin and gentamicin B. From Klebsiella pneumoniae.
   4435..4593    +  CDS            ble (fragment): BLE_KLEPN - Experimental evidence at protein level: Swiss-Prot protein existence level 1. Binding protein with a strong affinity to the bleomycin family of antibiotics. Binds to CL990; an antimitotic-antibiotic compound. From Klebsiella pneumoniae.
   4588..4709    +  polyA_signal   SV40 poly(A) signal: SV40 polyadenylation signal
   4782..4798    -  protein_bind   lac operator: The lac repressor binds to the lac operator to inhibit transcription in E. coli. This inhibition can be relieved by adding lactose or isopropyl-β-D-thiogalactopyranoside (IPTG). lac repressor encoded by lacI
   4806..4836    -  promoter       lac promoter: promoter for the E. coli lac operon
   4851..4872    -  protein_bind   CAP binding site: CAP binding activates transcription in the presence of cAMP. E. coli catabolite activator protein
   4885..4977    -  CDS            lacI (fragment): lac repressor; lacI; The lac repressor binds to the lac operator to inhibit transcription in E. coli. This inhibition can be relieved by adding lactose or isopropyl-β-D-thiogalactopyranoside (IPTG).
   5160..5748    -  rep_origin     ori: high-copy-number ColE1/pMB1/pBR322/pUC origin of replication
   5919..6779    -  CDS            AmpR: β-lactamase; bla; confers resistance to ampicillin, carbenicillin, and related antibiotics
   6780..6884    -  promoter       AmpR promoter: bla
   6943..12      -  misc_feature   bom (fragment) (across the origin): basis of mobility region from pBR322
>Addgene plasmid #133981 | pcDNA3-Flag-RNF168 delta MIU1/MIU2 | addgene full sequence | sequence record 261837 | Addgene NGS Result
TTAAGCCAGTATCTGCTCCCTGCTTGTGTGTTGGAGGTCGCTGAGTAGTGCGCGAGCAAAATTTAAGCTA
CAACAAGGCAAGGCTTGACCGACAATTGCATGAAGAATCTGCTTAGGGTTAGGCGTTTTGCGCTGCTTCG
CGATGTACGGGCCAGATATACGCGTTGACATTGATTATTGACTAGTTATTAATAGTAATCAATTACGGGG
TCATTAGTTCATAGCCCATATATGGAGTTCCGCGTTACATAACTTACGGTAAATGGCCCGCCTGGCTGAC
CGCCCAACGACCCCCGCCCATTGACGTCAATAATGACGTATGTTCCCATAGTAACGCCAATAGGGACTTT
CCATTGACGTCAATGGGTGGAGTATTTACGGTAAACTGCCCACTTGGCAGTACATCAAGTGTATCATATG
CCAAGTACGCCCCCTATTGACGTCAATGACGGTAAATGGCCCGCCTGGCATTATGCCCAGTACATGACCT
TATGGGACTTTCCTACTTGGCAGTACATCTACGTATTAGTCATCGCTATTACCATGGTGATGCGGTTTTG
GCAGTACATCAATGGGCGTGGATAGCGGTTTGACTCACGGGGATTTCCAAGTCTCCACCCCATTGACGTC
AATGGGAGTTTGTTTTGGCACCAAAATCAACGGGACTTTCCAAAATGTCGTAACAACTCCGCCCCATTGA
CGCAAATGGGCGGTAGGCGTGTACGGTGGGAGGTCTATATAAGCAGAGCTCTCTGGCTAACTAGAGAACC
CACTGCTTACTGGCTTATCGAAATTAATACGACTCACTATAGGGAGACCCAAGCTTGGTACCATGGACTA
CAAAGACGATGACGATAAAGCCGCCAGTTTAAACGGCGCGCCTATGGCTCTACCCAAAGACGCCATCCCC
TCGCTGTCCGAGTGCCAGTGCGGGATCTGCATGGAAATCCTCGTGGAGCCCGTCACCCTCCCGTGTAACC
ACACGCTGTGTAAACCGTGCTTCCAGTCGACCGTCGAAAAGGCGAGTTTATGCTGTCCCTTCTGTCGCCG
CCGGGTATCGTCGTGGACTCGGTACCATACCCGAAGAAATTCTCTCGTCAACGTGGAACTGTGGACGATA
ATTCAAAAACACTATCCCAGGGAGTGCAAGCTTAGAGCGTCTGGCCAAGAATCAGAGGAAGTGGCTGATG
ACTATCAGCCAGTTCGTCTGCTCAGTAAACCTGGGGAACTGAGAAGAGAATATGAAGAGGAAATAAGCAA
GGTGGCGGCAGAGCGACGGGCCAGCGAGGAAGAAGAAAACAAAGCCAGTGAAGAATACATACAGAGGTTG
TTGGCAGAGGAGGAAGAAGAGGAAAAAAGACAGGCAGAAAAAAGGCGAAGAGCGGGAAGTATCTCGGCTT
CTCCCTTGAATTCCAGAAAATCTGATCCAGTTACACCCAAGTCTGAAAAGAAAAGTAAGAACAAACAAAG
AAACACTGGAGATATTCAGAAGTATTTGACACCGAAATCTCAGTTTGGGTCAGCCTCACACTCTGAAGCT
GTACAAGAAGTCAGGAAAGACTCCGTATCTAAGGACATTGACAGTAGTGATAGGAAAAGCCCAACAGGGC
AAGACACAGAAATAGAAGATATGCCGACACTTTCTCCACAGATATCCCTTGGAGTTGGAGAACAAGGTGC
AGATTCTTCAATAGAGTCCCCTATGCCATGGTTATGTGCCTGTGGTGCCGAATGGTACCATGAAGGAAAC
GTCAAAACAAGACCAAGCAATCATGGGAAAGAGTTATGTGTCTTAAGTCACGAGCGACCTAAAACCAGAG
TTCCCTACTCGAAAGAAACTGCAGTTATGCCTTGTGGCAGAACAGAAAGTGGGTGCGCCCCCACATCAGG
GGTGACACAGACAAATGGAAACAACACAGGTGAGACAGAAAATGAAGAGTCGTGCCTACTGATCAGTAAG
GAGATTTCCAAAAGAAAAAACCAAGAATCTTCCTTTGAAGCAGTCAAGGATCCATGCTTTTCTGCAAAAA
GAAGAAAAGTGTCCCCCGAATCTTCCCCAGATCAAGAGGAAACAGAAATAAACTTTACCCAAAAACTGAT
AGATTTGGAGCATCTACTGTTTGAGGTGCCAAACCGGCAAAAAGGATCCCCAGATGAGTATCACTTACGC
GCTACATCCTCCCCTCCAGACAAAGTGCTAAATGGACAGAGGAAGAATCCCAAAGATGGGAACTTCAAAA
GGCAAACTCACACAAAGCATCCAACACCAGAGAGAGGCTCAAGGGACAAAAATAGGCAAGTGTCTTTAAA
GATGCAGTTGAAGCAGTCAGTTAATAGAAGAAAGATGCCAAATTCTACTAGAGATCACTGTAAGGTATCC
AAAAGTGCTCACTCCCTACAGCCTAGCATTTCACAGAAAAGTGTTTTTCAGATGTTTCAGAGATGCACAA
AGTCTAGAGGGCCCTATTCTATAGTGTCACCTAAATGCTAGAGCTCGCTGATCAGCCTCGACTGTGCCTT
CTAGTTGCCAGCCATCTGTTGTTTGCCCCTCCCCCGTGCCTTCCTTGACCCTGGAAGGTGCCACTCCCAC
TGTCCTTTCCTAATAAAATGAGGAAATTGCATCGCATTGTCTGAGTAGGTGTCATTCTATTCTGGGGGGT
GGGGTGGGGCAGGACAGCAAGGGGGAGGATTGGGAAGACAATAGCAGGCATGCTGGGGATGCGGTGGGCT
CTATGGCTTCTGAGGCGGAAAGAACCAGCTGGGGCTCTAGGGGGTATCCCC
[124 nt withheld, positions 2782-2905]
C
[91 nt withheld, positions 2907-2997]
A
[49 nt withheld, positions 2999-3047]
CCTTTGACGTTGGAGTCCACGTTCTTT
[37 nt withheld, positions 3075-3111]
ACCCTATCTCGGTCTATTCTTTTGATTTATAAGGGATTTTGCCGATTTCGGCCTATTGGTTAAAAAATGA
GCTGATTTAACAAAAATTTAACGCGAATTAATTCTGTGGAATGTGTGTCAGTTAGGGTGTGGAAAGTCCC
CAGGCTCCCCAGCAGGCAGAAGTATGCAAAGCATGCATCTCAATTAGTCAGCAACCAGGTGTGGAAAGTC
CCCAGGCTCCCCAGCAGGCAGAAGTATGCAAAGCATGCATCTCAATTAGTCAGCAACCATAGTCCCGCCC
CTAACTCCGCCCATCCCGCCCCTAACTCCGCCCAGTTCCGCCCATTCTCCGCCCCATGGCTGACTAATTT
TTTTTATTTATGCAGAGGCCGAGGCCGCCTCTGCCTCTGAGCTATTCCAGAAGTAGTGAGGAGGCTTTTT
TGGAGGCCTAGGCTTTTGCAAAAAGCTCCCGGGAGCTTGTATATCCATTTTCGGATCTGATCAAGAGACA
GGATGAGGATCGTTTCGCATGATTGAACAAGATGGATTGCACGCAGGTTCTCCGGCCGCTTGGGTGGAGA
GGCTATTCGGCTATGACTGGGCACAACAGACAATCGGCTGCTCTGATGCCGCCGTGTTCCGGCTGTCAGC
GCAGGGGCGCCCGGTTCTTTTTGTCAAGACCGACCTGTCCGGTGCCCTGAATGAACTGCAGGACGAGGCA
GCGCGGCTATCGTGGCTGGCCACGACGGGCGTTCCTTGCGCAGCTGTGCTCGACGTTGTCACTGAAGCGG
GAAGGGACTGGCTGCTATTGGGCGAAGTGCCGGGGCAGGATCTCCTGTCATCTCACCTTGCTCCTGCCGA
GAAAGTATCCATCATGGCTGATGCAATGCGGCGGCTGCATACGCTTGATCCGGCTACCTGCCCATTCGAC
CACCAAGCGAAACATCGCATCGAGCGAGCACGTACTCGGATGGAAGCCGGTCTTGTCGATCAGGATGATC
TGGACGAAGAGCATCAGGGGCTCGCGCCAGCCGAACTGTTCGCCAGGCTCAAGGCGCGCATGCCCGACGG
CGAGGATCTCGTCGTGACCCATGGCGATGCCTGCTTGCCGAATATCATGGTGGAAAATGGCCGCTTTTCT
GGATTCATCGACTGTGGCCGGCTGGGTGTGGCGGACCGCTATCAGGACATAGCGTTGGCTACCCGTGATA
TTGCTGAAGAGCTTGGCGGCGAATGGGCTGACCGCTTCCTCGTGCTTTACGGTATCGCCGCTCCCGATTC
GCAGCGCATCGCCTTCTATCGCCTTCTTGACGAGTTCTTCTGAGCGGGACTCTGGGGTTCGAAATGACCG
ACCAAGCGACGCCCAACCTGCCATCACGAGATTTCGATTCCACCGCCGCCTTCTATGAAAGGTTGGGCTT
CGGAATCGTTTTCCGGGACGCCGGCTGGATGATCCTCCAGCGCGGGGATCTCATGCTGGAGTTCTTCGCC
CACCCCAACTTGTTTATTGCAGCTTATAATGGTTACAAATAAAGCAATAGCATCACAAATTTCACAAATA
AAGCATTTTTTTCACTGCATTCTAGTTGTGGTTTGTCCAAACTCATCAATGTATCTTATCATGTCTGTAT
ACCGTCGACCTCTAGCTAGAGCTTGGCGTAATCATGGTCATAGCTGTTTCCTGTGTGAAATTGTTATCCG
CTCACAATTCCACACAACATACGAGCCGGAAGCATAAAGTGTAAAGCCTGGGGTGCCTAATGAGTGAGCT
AACTCACATTAATTGCGTTGCGCTCACTGCCCGCTTTCCAGTCGGGAAACCTGTCGTGCCAGCTGCATTA
ATGAATCGGCCAACGCGCGGGGAGAGGCGGTTTGCGTATTGGGCGCTCTTCCGCTTCCTCGCTCACTGAC
TCGCTGCGCTCGGTCGTTCGGCTGCGGCGAGCGGTATCAGCTCACTCAAAGGCGGTAATACGGTTATCCA
CAGAATCAGGGGATAACGCAGGAAAGAACATGTGAGCAAAAGGCCAGCAAAAGGCCAGGAACCGTAAAAA
GGCCGCGTTGCTGGCGTTTTTCCATAGGCTCCGCCCCCCTGACGAGCATCACAAAAATCGACGCTCAAGT
CAGAGGTGGCGAAACCCGACAGGACTATAAAGATACCAGGCGTTTCCCCCTGGAAGCTCCCTCGTGCGCT
CTCCTGTTCCGACCCTGCCGCTTACCGGATACCTGTCCGCCTTTCTCCCTTCGGGAAGCGTGGCGCTTTC
TCATAGCTCACGCTGTAGGTATCTCAGTTCGGTGTAGGTCGTTCGCTCCAAGCTGGGCTGTGTGCACGAA
CCCCCCGTTCAGCCCGACCGCTGCGCCTTATCCGGTAACTATCGTCTTGAGTCCAACCCGGTAAGACACG
ACTTATCGCCACTGGCAGCAGCCACTGGTAACAGGATTAGCAGAGCGAGGTATGTAGGCGGTGCTACAGA
GTTCTTGAAGTGGTGGCCTAACTACGGCTACACTAGAAGAACAGTATTTGGTATCTGCGCTCTGCTGAAG
CCAGTTACCTTCGGAAAAAGAGTTGGTAGCTCTTGATCCGGCAAACAAACCACCGCTGGTAGCGGTGGTT
TTTTTGTTTGCAAGCAGCAGATTACGCGCAGAAAAAAAGGATCTCAAGAAGATCCTTTGATCTTTTCTAC
GGGGTCTGACGCTCAGTGGAACGAAAACTCACGTTAAGGGATTTTGGTCATGAGATTATCAAAAAGGATC
TTCACCTAGATCCTTTTAAATTAAAAATGAAGTTTTAAATCAATCTAAAGTATATATGAGTAAACTTGGT
CTGACAGTTACCAATGCTTAATCAGTGAGGCACCTATCTCAGCGATCTGTCTATTTCGTTCATCCATAGT
TGCCTGACTCCCCGTCGTGTAGATAACTACGATACGGGAGGGCTTACCATCTGGCCCCAGTGCTGCAATG
ATACCGCGAGACCCACGCTCACCGGCTCCAGATTTATCAGCAATAAACCAGCCAGCCGGAAGGGCCGAGC
GCAGAAGTGGTCCTGCAACTTTATCCGCCTCCATCCAGTCTATTAATTGTTGCCGGGAAGCTAGAGTAAG
TAGTTCGCCAGTTAATAGTTTGCGCAACGTTGTTGCCATTGCTACAGGCATCGTGGTGTCACGCTCGTCG
TTTGGTATGGCTTCATTCAGCTCCGGTTCCCAACGATCAAGGCGAGTTACATGATCCCCCATGTTGTGCA
AAAAAGCGGTTAGCTCCTTCGGTCCTCCGATCGTTGTCAGAAGTAAGTTGGCCGCAGTGTTATCACTCAT
GGTTATGGCAGCACTGCATAATTCTCTTACTGTCATGCCATCCGTAAGATGCTTTTCTGTGACTGGTGAG
TACTCAACCAAGTCATTCTGAGAATAGTGTATGCGGCGACCGAGTTGCTCTTGCCCGGCGTCAATACGGG
ATAATACCGCGCCACATAGCAGAACTTTAAAAGTGCTCATCATTGGAAAACGTTCTTCGGGGCGAAAACT
CTCAAGGATCTTACCGCTGTTGAGATCCAGTTCGATGTAACCCACTCGTGCACCCAACTGATCTTCAGCA
TCTTTTACTTTCACCAGCGTTTCTGGGTGAGCAAAAACAGGAAGGCAAAATGCCGCAAAAAAGGGAATAA
GGGCGACACGGAAATGTTGAATACTCATACTCTTCCTTTTTCAATATTATTGAAGCATTTATCAGGGTTA
TTGTCTCATGAGCGGATACATATTTGAATGTATTTAGAAAAATAAACAAATAGGGGTTCCGCGCACATTT
CCCCGAAAAGTGCCACCTGACGTCGACGGATCGGGAGATCTCCCGATCCCCTATGGTGCACTCTCAGTAC
AATCTGCTCTGATGCCGCATAG
